>Addgene plasmid #52727 | pMXS-hs-HMGA2 | addgene full sequence | sequence record 254375 | Addgene NGS Result
CCCGAAAAGTGCCACCTGCATAATGAAAGACCCCACCTGTAGGTTTGGCAAGCTAGCTTAAGTAACGCCA
TTTTGCAAGGCATGGAAAAATACATAACTGAGAATAGAAAAGTTCAGATCAAGGTCAGGAACAGATGGAA
CAGCTGAATATGGGCCAAACAGGATATCTGTGGTAAGCAGTTCCTGCCCCGGCTCAGGGCCAAGAACAGA
TGGAACAGCTGAATATGGGCCAAACAGGATATCTGTGGTAAGCAGTTCCTGCCCCGGCTCAGGGCCAAGA
ACAGATGGTCCCCAGATGCGGTCCAGCCCTCAGCAGTTTCTAGAGAACCATCAGATGTTTCCAGGGTGCC
CCAAGGACCTGAAATGACCCTGTGCCTTATTTGAACTAACCAATCAGTTCGCTTCTCGCTTCTGTTCGCG
CGCTTCTGCTCCCCGAGCTCAATAAAAGAGCCCACAACCCCTCACTCGGCGCGCCAGTCCTCCGATTGAC
TGAGTCGCCCGGGTACCCGTGTATCCAATAAACCCTCTTGCAGTTGCATCCGACTTGTGGTCTCGCTGTT
CCTTGGGAGGGTCTCCTCTGAGTGATTGACTACCCGTCAGCGGGGGTCTTTCATTTGGGGGCTCGTCCGG
GATCGGGAGACCCCTGCCCAGGGACCACCGACCCACCACCGGGAGGTAAGCTGGCCAGCAACTTATCTGT
GTCTGTCCGATTGTCTAGTGTCTATGACTGATTTTATGCGCCTGCGTCGGTACTAGTTAGCTAACTAGCT
CTGTATCTGGCGGACCCGTGGTGGAACTGACGAGTTCGGAACACCCGGCCGCAACCCTGGGAGACGTCCC
AGGGACTTCGGGGGCCGTTTTTGTGGCCCGACCTGAGTCCAAAAATCCCGATCGTTTTGGACTCTTTGGT
GCACCCCCCTAATAGGAGGGATATGTGGTTCTGGTAGGAGACGAGAACCTAAAACAGTTCCCGCCTCCGT
CTGAATTTTTGCTTTCGGTTTGGGACCGAAGCCGCGCCGCGCGTCTTGTCTGCTGCAGCATCGTTCTGTG
TTGTCTCTGTCTGACTGTGTTTCTGTATTTGTCTGAAAATTAGGGCCAGACTGTTACCACTCCCTTAAGT
TTGACCTTAGGTCACTGGAAAGATGTCGAGCGGATCGCTCACAACCAGTCGGTAGATGTCAAGAAGAGAC
GTTGGGTTACCTTCTGCTCTGCAGAATGGCCAACCTTTAACGTCGGATGGCCGCGAGACGGCACCTTTAA
CCGAGACCTCATCACCCAGGTTAAGATCAAGGTCTTTTCACCTGGCCCGCATGGACACCCAGACCAGGTC
CCCTACATCGTGACCTGGGAAGCCTTGGCTTTTGACCCCCCTCCCTGGGTCAAGCCCTTTGTACACCCTA
AGCCTCCGCCTCCTCTTCCTCCATCCGCCCCGTCTCTCCCCCTTGAACCTCCTCGTTCGACCCCGCCTCG
ATCCTCCCTTTATCCAGCCCTCACTCCTTCTCTAGGCGCCCCCATATGGCCATATGAGATCTTATATGGG
GCACCCCCGCCCCTTGTAAACTTCCCTGACCCTGACATGACAAGAGTTACTAACAGCCCCTCTCTCCAAG
CTCACTTACAGGCTCTCTACTTAGTCCAGCACGAAGTCTGGAGACCTCTGGCGGCAGCCTACCAAGAACA
ACTGGACCGACCGGTGGTACCTCACCCTTACCGAGTCGGCGACACAGTGTGGGTCCGCCGACACCAGACT
AAGAACCTAGAACCTCGCTGGAAAGGACCTTACACAGTCCTGCTGACCACCCCCACCGCCCTCAAAGTAG
ACGGCATCGCAGCTTGGATACACGCCGCCCACGTGAAGGCTGCCGACCCCGGGGGTGGACCATCCTCTAG
ACTGCCGGATCTAGCTAGTTAATTAAGGATCCCAGTGTGGTGGTACGGGAAATCACAAGTTTGTACAAAA
AAGCAGGCTCCGCGGCCGCCCCCTTCACCATGAGCGCACGCGGAGAGGGCGCGGGGCAGCCGTCCACTTC
AGCCCAGGGACAACCTGCCGCCCCAGCGCCTCAGAAGAGAGGACGCGGCCGCCCCAGGAAGCAGCAGCAA
GAACCAACCGGTGAGCCCTCTCCTAAGAGACCCAGGGGAAGACCCAAAGGCAGCAAAAACAAGAGTCCCT
CTAAAGCAGCTCAAAAGAAAGCAGAAGCCACTGGAGAAAAACGGCCAAGAGGCAGACCTAGGAAATGGCC
ACAACAAGTTGTTCAGAAGAAGCCTGCTCAGGAGGAAACTGAAGAGACATCCTCACAAGAGTCTGCCGAA
GAGGACTAGAAGGGTGGGCGCGCCGACCCAGCTTTCTTGTACAAAGTGGTGATATTCCAGCTGAGCGCCG
GTCGCTACCATTACCAGTTGGTCTGGTGTCAAAAATAATAATAACCGGGCAGGCCATGTCTGCCCGTATT
TCGCGTAAGGAAATCCATTATGTACTATTTAAACTCGAGCGGCCGCCAGCACAGTGGTCGACGATAAAAT
AAAAGATTTTATTTAGTCTCCAGAAAAAGGGGGGAATGAAAGACCCCACCTGTAGGTTTGGCAAGCTAGC
TTAAGTAACGCCATTTTGCAAGGCATGGAAAAATACATAACTGAGAATAGAGAAGTTCAGATCAAGGTCA
GGAACAGATGGAACAGCTGAATATGGGCCAAACAGGATATCTGTGGTAAGCAGTTCCTGCCCCGGCTCAG
GGCCAAGAACAGATGGAACAGCTGAATATGGGCCAAACAGGATATCTGTGGTAAGCAGTTCCTGCCCCGG
CTCAGGGCCAAGAACAGATGGTCCCCAGATGCGGTCCAGCCCTCAGCAGTTTCTAGAGAACCATCAGATG
TTTCCAGGGTGCCCCAAGGACCTGAAATGACCCTGTGCCTTATTTGAACTAACCAATCAGTTCGCTTCTC
GCTTCTGTTCGCGCGCTTCTGCTCCCCGAGCTCAATAAAAGAGCCCACAACCCCTCACTCGGGGCGCCAG
TCCTCCGATTGACTGAGTCGCCCGGGTACCCGTGTATCCAATAAACCCTCTTGCAGTTGCATCCGACTTG
TGGTCTCGCTGTTCCTTGGGAGGGTCTCCTCTGAGTGATTGACTACCCGTCAGCGGGGGTCTTTCACATG
CAGCATGTATCAAAATTAATTTGGTTTTTTTTCTTAAGTATTTACATTAAATGGCCATAGTTGCATTAAT
GAATCGGCCAACGCGCGGGGAGAGGCGGTTTGCGTATTGGGCGCTCTTCCGCTTCCTCGCTCACTGACTC
GCTGCGCTCGGTCGTTCGGCTGCGGCGAGCGGTATCAGCTCACTCAAAGGCGGTAATACGGTTATCCACA
GAATCAGGGGATAACGCAGGAAAGAACATGTGAGCAAAAGGCCAGCAAAAGGCCAGGAACCGTAAAAAGG
CCGCGTTGCTGGCGTTTTTCCATAGGCTCCGCCCCCCTGACGAGCATCACAAAAATCGACGCTCAAGTCA
GAGGTGGCGAAACCCGACAGGACTATAAAGATACCAGGCGTTTCCCCCTGGAAGCTCCCTCGTGCGCTCT
CCTGTTCCGACCCTGCCGCTTACCGGATACCTGTCCGCCTTTCTCCCTTCGGGAAGCGTGGCGCTTTCTC
ATAGCTCACGCTGTAGGTATCTCAGTTCGGTGTAGGTCGTTCGCTCCAAGCTGGGCTGTGTGCACGAACC
CCCCGTTCAGCCCGACCGCTGCGCCTTATCCGGTAACTATCGTCTTGAGTCCAACCCGGTAAGACACGAC
TTATCGCCACTGGCAGCAGCCACTGGTAACAGGATTAGCAGAGCGAGGTATGTAGGCGGTGCTACAGAGT
TCTTGAAGTGGTGGCCTAACTACGGCTACACTAGAAGAACAGTATTTGGTATCTGCGCTCTGCTGAAGCC
AGTTACCTTCGGAAAAAGAGTTGGTAGCTCTTGATCCGGCAAACAAACCACCGCTGGTAGCGGTGGTTTT
TTTGTTTGCAAGCAGCAGATTACGCGCAGAAAAAAAGGATCTCAAGAAGATCCTTTGATCTTTTCTACGG
GGTCTGACGCTCAGTGGAACGAAAACTCACGTTAAGGGATTTTGGTCATGAGATTATCAAAAAGGATCTT
CACCTAGATCCTTTTGCGGCCGGCCGCAAATCAATCTAAAGTATATATGAGTAAACTTGGTCTGACAGTT
ACCAATGCTTAATCAGTGAGGCACCTATCTCAGCGATCTGTCTATTTCGTTCATCCATAGTTGCCTGACT
CCCCGTCGTGTAGATAACTACGATACGGGAGGGCTTACCATCTGGCCCCAGTGCTGCAATGATACCGCGA
GACCCACGCTCACCGGCTCCAGATTTATCAGCAATAAACCAGCCAGCCGGAAGGGCCGAGCGCAGAAGTG
GTCCTGCAACTTTATCCGCCTCCATCCAGTCTATTAATTGTTGCCGGGAAGCTAGAGTAAGTAGTTCGCC
AGTTAATAGTTTGCGCAACGTTGTTGCCATTGCTACAGGCATCGTGGTGTCACGCTCGTCGTTTGGTATG
GCTTCATTCAGCTCCGGTTCCCAACGATCAAGGCGAGTTACATGATCCCCCATGTTGTGCAAAAAAGCGG
TTAGCTCCTTCGGTCCTCCGATCGTTGTCAGAAGTAAGTTGGCCGCAGTGTTATCACTCATGGTTATGGC
AGCACTGCATAATTCTCTTACTGTCATGCCATCCGTAAGATGCTTTTCTGTGACTGGTGAGTACTCAACC
AAGTCATTCTGAGAATAGTGTATGCGGCGACCGAGTTGCTCTTGCCCGGCGTCAATACGGGATAATACCG
CGCCACATAGCAGAACTTTAAAAGTGCTCATCATTGGAAAACGTTCTTCGGGGCGAAAACTCTCAAGGAT
CTTACCGCTGTTGAGATCCAGTTCGATGTAACCCACTCGTGCACCCAACTGATCTTCAGCATCTTTTACT
TTCACCAGCGTTTCTGGGTGAGCAAAAACAGGAAGGCAAAATGCCGCAAAAAAGGGAATAAGGGCGACAC
GGAAATGTTGAATACTCATACTCTTCCTTTTTCAATATTATTGAAGCATTTATCAGGGTTATTGTCTCAT
GAGCGGATACATATTTGAATGTATTTAGAAAAATAAACAAATAGGGGTTCCGCGCACATTTC
Features (pLannotate 1.2.2; 14 found; start..end, strand, type, name):
     22..615     +  LTR            LTR: long terminal repeat from Moloney murine leukemia virus
    678..877     +  misc_feature   MMLV Ψ: packaging signal of Moloney murine leukemia virus (MMLV)
    929..1017    +  misc_feature   MESV Ψ (fragment): packaging signal of murine embryonic stem cell virus
   1094..1510    +  CDS            gag (truncated): truncated Moloney murine leukemia virus (MMLV) gag gene lacking the start codon
   1520..1894    +  misc_feature   pol region: Moloney murine leukemia virus (MMLV) pol region containing the splice acceptor site
   1945..1969    +  protein_bind   attB1: mutant version of attB; recombination site for the Gateway® BP reaction BP Clonase™
   1990..2316    +  CDS            HMGA2: HMGA2_HUMAN - Also known as HMGIC. Experimental evidence at protein level: Swiss-Prot protein existence level 1. Functions as a transcriptional regulator. Functions in cell cycle regulation through CCNA2. Plays an important role in chromosome condensation during the meiotic G2/M transition of spermatocytes. Plays a role in postnatal myogenesis, is involved in satellite cell activation (By similarity). Positively regulates IGF2 expression through PLAG1 and in a PLAG1-independent manner (PubMed:28796236). From Homo sapiens (Human).
   2336..2360    -  protein_bind   attB2: mutant version of attB; recombination site for the Gateway® BP reaction BP Clonase™
   2555..2676    +  LTR            3' LTR (ΔU3) (fragment): self-inactivating 3' long terminal repeat (LTR) from Moloney murine leukemia virus
   2677..3146    +  LTR            LTR: long terminal repeat from Moloney murine leukemia virus
   3212..3264    -  CDS            lacI (fragment): lac repressor; lacI; The lac repressor binds to the lac operator to inhibit transcription in E. coli. This inhibition can be relieved by adding lactose or isopropyl-β-D-thiogalactopyranoside (IPTG).
   3447..4035    -  rep_origin     ori: high-copy-number ColE1/pMB1/pBR322/pUC origin of replication
   4199..5059    -  CDS            AmpR: β-lactamase; bla; confers resistance to ampicillin, carbenicillin, and related antibiotics
   5060..5164    -  promoter       AmpR promoter: bla
