[The description below was written by a language model from this plasmid's Addgene catalogue record and pLannotate feature annotations shown in this document.]
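Description:
pMXS-hs-HMGA2 is a Moloney murine leukemia virus (MMLV)-based retroviral vector built on the pMXs backbone for delivery and expression of human HMGA2 (high mobility group AT-hook 2) in mammalian cells. The sequenced plasmid is about 5.2 kb and is maintained in E. coli through a high-copy ColE1/pUC-type origin of replication, with selection by ampicillin resistance from a β-lactamase gene under its native bla promoter. A short lacI fragment near the origin appears to be a backbone remnant with no functional role.

The viral portion begins with a 5′ MMLV long terminal repeat, followed by the packaging signal (annotated as MMLV Ψ plus a fragment matching the MESV Ψ), a truncated gag sequence lacking its start codon, which extends the packaging region, and a pol-derived segment containing the splice acceptor. No separate internal promoter is annotated, so expression of the insert is presumably driven by the 5′ LTR, as is usual for pMXs vectors. The HMGA2 coding sequence is flanked by attB1 and attB2 sites, indicating that it was introduced by Gateway recombination; no epitope tag, reporter or mammalian selection marker is annotated. The 3′ LTR follows. Part of it is annotated as a ΔU3 fragment, but this lies directly beside a longer standard MMLV LTR annotation, so the table does not establish a self-inactivating design. Because the gag, pol and env functions are absent, viral particles must be produced in a packaging cell line that supplies them in trans. The resulting virus integrates the cassette into dividing target cells. The plasmid was deposited in connection with work on the let-7/LIN-41 pathway in reprogramming to human induced pluripotent stem cells.
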