Addgene plasmid #52727: pMXS-hs-HMGA2
Purpose: retroviral expression of human HMGA2
Depositing lab: Shinya Yamanaka. Depositing organization: J. David Gladstone Institutes. Publication: The let-7/LIN-41 pathway regulates reprogramming to human induced pluripotent stem cells by controlling expression of prodifferentiation genes. Worringer KA, Rand TA, Hayashi Y, Sami S, Takahashi K, Tanabe K, Narita M, Srivastava D, Yamanaka S. Cell Stem Cell. 2014 Jan 2;14(1):40-52. doi: 10.1016/j.stem.2013.11.001. Epub 2013 Nov 14. PubMed 24239284.
Backbone
  Vector backbone: pMXs
  Vector type: Mammalian Expression, Retroviral
Growth in bacteria
  Bacterial resistance: Ampicillin, 100 μg/mL
  Growth temperature: 37°C
  Growth strain: Top10
  Copy number: High Copy
Gene/Insert
  Gene/Insert name: HMGA2 (alt name: high mobility group AT-hook 2)
  Species: H. sapiens (human)
  Entrez Gene: HMGA2 (a.k.a. BABL, HMGI-C, HMGIC, LIPO, SRS5, STQTL9)
Terms and licenses: Academic/Nonprofit Terms; Industry Terms: Not Available to Industry
How to cite: pMXS-hs-HMGA2 was a gift from Shinya Yamanaka (Addgene plasmid # 52727 ; http://n2t.net/addgene:52727 ; RRID:Addgene_52727)
