>Addgene plasmid #52727 | pMXS-hs-HMGA2 | addgene partial sequence | sequence record 84701 | pMX-S1811 5'-GACGGCATCGCAGCTTGGATACAC-3'
CGTGAAGGCTGCCGACCCCGGGGGTGGACCATCCTCTAGACTGCCGGATCTAGCTAGTTAATTAAGGATC
CCAGTGTGGTGGTACGGGAAATCACAAGTTTGTACAAAAAAGCAGGCTCCGCGGCCGCCCCCTTCACCAT
GAGCGCACGCGGAGAGGGCGCGGGGCAGCCGTCCACTTCAGCCCAGGGACAACCTGCCGCCCCAGCGCCT
CAGAAGAGAGGACGCGGCCGCCCCAGGAAGCAGCAGCAAGAACCAACCGGTGAGCCCTCTCCTAAGAGAC
CCAGGGGAAGACCCAAAGGCAGCAAAAACAAGAGTCCCTCTAAAGCAGCTCAAAAGAAAGCAGAAGCCAC
TGGAGAAAAACGGCCAAGAGGCAGACCTAGGAAATGGCCACAACAAGTTGTTCAGAAGAAGCCTGCTCAG
GAGGAAACTGAAGAGACATCCTCACAAGAGTCTGCCGAAGAGGACTAGAAGGGTGGGCGCGCCGACCCAG
CTTTCTTGTACAAAGTGGTGATATTCCAGCTGAGCGCCGGTCGCTACCATTACCAGTTGGTCTGGTGTCA
AAAATAATAATAACCGGGCAGGCCATGTCTGCCCGTATTTCGCGTAAGGAAATCCATTATGTACTATTTA
AACTCGAGCGGCCGCCAGCACAGTGGTCGACGATAAAATAAAAGATTTTATTTAGTCTCCAGAAAAAGGG
GGGAATGAAAGACCCCACCTGTAGGTTTGGCAAGCTAGCTTAAGTAACGCCATTTTGCAAGGCATGGAAA
AATACATAACTGAGAATAGAGAAGTTCAGATCAAGGTCAGGAACAGATGGAACAGCTGAATATGGGCCAA
ACAGGATATCTGTGGTAAGCAGTTCCTGCCCCGGCTCAGGGCCAAGAACAGATGGAACAGCTGAATATGG
GCCAAACAGGATATCTGTGGTAAGCAGTTCCTGCCCCGGCTCAGGGCCAAGAACAGATGGTCCCCAGATG
CGGTCCAGCCCTCAGCAGTTTCTAGAGAACCATCAGATGTTTCCAGGGTGCCCCAAGGACCTGAAATGAC
CCTGTGCCTTATTTGAACTAACCAATCAGTTCGCTTCTCGCTTCTGTTCGCGCGCTTCTGCTCCCCGAGC
TCAATAAAAGA
